Addgene plasmid #76013: MAP3K6 gRNA (BRDN0001144737)
Purpose: 3rd generation lentiviral gRNA plasmid targeting human MAP3K6
Depositing lab: John Doench & David Root. Depositing organization: Broad Institute. Publication: Optimized sgRNA design to maximize activity and minimize off-target effects of CRISPR-Cas9. Doench JG, Fusi N, Sullender M, Hegde M, Vaimberg EW, Donovan KF, Smith I, Tothova Z, Wilen C, Orchard R, Virgin HW, Listgarten J, Root DE. Nat Biotechnol. 2016 Jan 18. doi: 10.1038/nbt.3437. PubMed 26780180.
Backbone
  Vector backbone: lentiGuide-Puro
  Backbone manufacturer: Zhang Lab (Addgene plasmid # 52963)
  Vector type: Mammalian Expression, Lentiviral, CRISPR
  Selectable markers: Puromycin
Growth in bacteria
  Bacterial resistance: Ampicillin, 100 μg/mL
  Growth temperature: 37°C
  Growth strain: DH5alpha
  Copy number: High Copy
Gene/Insert
  Gene/Insert name: MAP3K6 (alt names: MAP3K6; NM_001297609.1)
  gRNA/shRNA sequence: CAGTGGCCGTCACCACATAG
  Species: H. sapiens (human)
  Entrez Gene: MAP3K6 (a.k.a. ASK2, MAPKKK6, MEKK6)
  Promoter: hU6
  Cloning method: Unknown
  Sequencing primers: 5′ U6-F; 3′ pS2-R
Terms and licenses: Academic/Nonprofit Terms; Industry Terms: Not Available to Industry
Depositor comments: The gRNA was designed to target the following Genbank reference sequence(s): NM_001297609.1,NM_004672.4. Note that this plasmid does NOT contain Cas9. It should be used in conjunction with lentiCas9-Blast (Addgene #52962) or otherwise with cell lines already expressing Cas9. Browse the full kinome gRNA library at http://www.addgene.org/pooled-library/broadgpp-human-kinome/ or visit http://www.broadinstitute.org/rnai/public/ for detailed protocols and information.
How to cite: MAP3K6 gRNA (BRDN0001144737) was a gift from John Doench & David Root (Addgene plasmid # 76013 ; http://n2t.net/addgene:76013 ; RRID:Addgene_76013)
