[The description below was written by a language model from this plasmid's Addgene catalogue record and pLannotate feature annotations shown in this document.]
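Description:
MAP3K6 gRNA (BRDN0001144737) is a third-generation lentiviral CRISPR guide plasmid built on the lentiGuide-Puro backbone, carrying a single guide RNA directed against human MAP3K6 (also known as ASK2, MAPKKK6 or MEKK6). It belongs to a human kinome gRNA collection. In bacteria it is maintained as a high-copy plasmid through a ColE1/pUC-type origin with ampicillin selection from the β-lactamase gene. The backbone also retains an f1 origin, an SV40 origin and poly(A) signal, T7 and T3 promoters, and remnants of lac sequences.

The lentiviral transfer cassette begins with an RSV promoter fused to a truncated HIV-1 5′ LTR, which makes genomic RNA production Tat-independent. This is followed by the Ψ packaging signal with a partial gag sequence, the Rev response element for Rev-dependent nuclear export, and a cPPT/CTS element that aids nuclear import. The cassette ends in a self-inactivating ΔU3 3′ LTR.

Within this unit, a human U6 RNA polymerase III promoter drives the MAP3K6-specific spacer joined to the Streptococcus pyogenes Cas9 guide scaffold. Downstream, the EF-1α core promoter with its intron A drives puromycin N-acetyltransferase, stabilised by a WPRE, so transduced mammalian cells can be selected with puromycin.

The plasmid does not encode Cas9. It is meant to be packaged into lentivirus and used with a separate Cas9 vector such as lentiCas9-Blast, or in cells that already express Cas9, to disrupt MAP3K6. The guide was designed against two MAP3K6 reference transcripts.
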