Features (pLannotate 1.2.2; 29 found; start..end, strand, type, name):
     14..80      +  CDS            small t antigen (fragment): SV40 (simian virus 40) small t antigen
    106..317     +  promoter       EF-1α core promoter: core promoter for human elongation factor EF-1α
    318..1256    +  intron         EF-1α intron A: intron upstream of the start codon of human EF-1α
   1278..1877    +  CDS            PuroR (fragment): puromycin N-acetyltransferase; pac from Streptomyces; confers resistance to puromycin
   1893..2481    +  misc_feature   WPRE: woodchuck hepatitis virus posttranscriptional regulatory element
   2532..2551    +  misc_feature   cPPT/CTS (fragment): central polypurine tract and central termination sequence of HIV-1
   2553..2786    +  LTR            3' LTR (ΔU3): self-inactivating 3' long terminal repeat (LTR) from HIV-1
   2864..2985    +  polyA_signal   SV40 poly(A) signal: SV40 polyadenylation signal
   3025..3160    +  rep_origin     SV40 ori: SV40 origin of replication
   3181..3199    -  promoter       T7 promoter: promoter for bacteriophage T7 RNA polymerase
   3207..3362    +  CDS            lacZα (fragment): LacZα fragment of β-galactosidase; lacZ fragment
   3367..3795    +  rep_origin     f1 ori (sequence partly withheld): f1 bacteriophage origin of replication; arrow indicates direction of (+) strand synthesis
   3848..3952    +  promoter       AmpR promoter: bla
   3953..4813    +  CDS            AmpR: β-lactamase; bla; confers resistance to ampicillin, carbenicillin, and related antibiotics
   4984..5572    +  rep_origin     ori: high-copy-number ColE1/pMB1/pBR322/pUC origin of replication
   5755..5847    +  CDS            lacI (fragment): lac repressor; lacI; The lac repressor binds to the lac operator to inhibit transcription in E. coli. This inhibition can be relieved by adding lactose or isopropyl-β-D-thiogalactopyranoside (IPTG).
   5860..5881    +  protein_bind   CAP binding site: CAP binding activates transcription in the presence of cAMP. E. coli catabolite activator protein
   5896..5926    +  promoter       lac promoter: promoter for the E. coli lac operon
   5934..5950    +  protein_bind   lac operator: The lac repressor binds to the lac operator to inhibit transcription in E. coli. This inhibition can be relieved by adding lactose or isopropyl-β-D-thiogalactopyranoside (IPTG). lac repressor encoded by lacI
   5995..6013    +  promoter       T3 promoter: promoter for bacteriophage T3 RNA polymerase
   6041..6267    +  promoter       RSV promoter: Rous sarcoma virus enhancer/promoter
   6268..6448    +  LTR            5' LTR (truncated): truncated 5' long terminal repeat (LTR) from HIV-1
   6495..6620    +  misc_feature   HIV-1 Ψ: packaging signal of human immunodeficiency virus type 1
   6604..6967    +  CDS            HIV-1 gag (fragment): gag protein from human immunodeficiency virus 1; gag
   7113..7346    +  misc_feature   RRE: The Rev response element (RRE) of HIV-1 allows for Rev-dependent mRNA export from the nucleus to the cytoplasm.
   7723..7749    +  CDS            Rev (fragment): human immunodeficiency virus 1 (HIV-1) Rev protein; rev; enhances nuclear export of unspliced and incompletely spliced viral mRNAs
   7753..7993    +  promoter       U6 promoter: RNA polymerase III promoter for human U6 snRNA
   8023..8098    +  misc_RNA       gRNA scaffold: guide RNA scaffold for the Streptococcus pyogenes CRISPR/Cas9 system
   8154..8271    +  misc_feature   cPPT/CTS: central polypurine tract and central termination sequence of HIV-1
>Addgene plasmid #76013 | MAP3K6 gRNA (BRDN0001144737) | addgene full sequence | sequence record 185012 | Addgene Assembled Sequence
CCCGGGTGCAAAGATGGATAAAGTTTTAAACAGAGAGGAATCTTTGCAGCTAATGGACCTTCTAGGTCTT
GAAAGGAGTGGGAATTGGCTCCGGTGCCCGTCAGTGGGCAGAGCGCACATCGCCCACAGTCCCCGAGAAG
TTGGGGGGAGGGGTCGGCAATTGATCCGGTGCCTAGAGAAGGTGGCGCGGGGTAAACTGGGAAAGTGATG
TCGTGTACTGGCTCCGCCTTTTTCCCGAGGGTGGGGGAGAACCGTATATAAGTGCAGTAGTCGCCGTGAA
CGTTCTTTTTCGCAACGGGTTTGCCGCCAGAACACAGGTAAGTGCCGTGTGTGGTTCCCGCGGGCCTGGC
CTCTTTACGGGTTATGGCCCTTGCGTGCCTTGAATTACTTCCACCTGGCTGCAGTACGTGATTCTTGATC
CCGAGCTTCGGGTTGGAAGTGGGTGGGAGAGTTCGAGGCCTTGCGCTTAAGGAGCCCCTTCGCCTCGTGC
TTGAGTTGAGGCCTGGCCTGGGCGCTGGGGCCGCCGCGTGCGAATCTGGTGGCACCTTCGCGCCTGTCTC
GCTGCTTTCGATAAGTCTCTAGCCATTTAAAATTTTTGATGACCTGCTGCGACGCTTTTTTTCTGGCAAG
ATAGTCTTGTAAATGCGGGCCAAGATCTGCACACTGGTATTTCGGTTTTTGGGGCCGCGGGCGGCGACGG
GGCCCGTGCGTCCCAGCGCACATGTTCGGCGAGGCGGGGCCTGCGAGCGCGGCCACCGAGAATCGGACGG
GGGTAGTCTCAAGCTGGCCGGCCTGCTCTGGTGCCTGGCCTCGCGCCGCCGTGTATCGCCCCGCCCTGGG
CGGCAAGGCTGGCCCGGTCGGCACCAGTTGCGTGAGCGGAAAGATGGCCGCTTCCCGGCCCTGCTGCAGG
GAGCTCAAAATGGAGGACGCGGCGCTCGGGAGAGCGGGCGGGTGAGTCACCCACACAAAGGAAAAGGGCC
TTTCCGTCCTCAGCCGTCGCTTCATGTGACTCCACGGAGTACCGGGCGCCGTCCAGGCACCTCGATTAGT
TCTCGAGCTTTTGGAGTACGTCGTCTTTAGGTTGGGGGGAGGGGTTTTATGCGATGGAGTTTCCCCACAC
TGAGTGGGTGGAGACTGAAGTTAGGCCAGCTTGGCACTTGATGTAATTCTCCTTGGAATTTGCCCTTTTT
GAGTTTGGATCTTGGTTCATTCTCAAGCCTCAGACAGTGGTTCAAAGTTTTTTTCTTCCATTTCAGGTGT
CGTGACGTACGGCCACCATGACCGAGTACAAGCCCACGGTGCGCCTCGCCACCCGCGACGACGTCCCCAG
GGCCGTACGCACCCTCGCCGCCGCGTTCGCCGACTACCCCGCCACGCGCCACACCGTCGATCCGGACCGC
CACATCGAGCGGGTCACCGAGCTGCAAGAACTCTTCCTCACGCGCGTCGGGCTCGACATCGGCAAGGTGT
GGGTCGCGGACGACGGCGCCGCCGTGGCGGTCTGGACCACGCCGGAGAGCGTCGAAGCGGGGGCGGTGTT
CGCCGAGATCGGCCCGCGCATGGCCGAGTTGAGCGGTTCCCGGCTGGCCGCGCAGCAACAGATGGAAGGC
CTCCTGGCGCCGCACCGGCCCAAGGAGCCCGCGTGGTTCCTGGCCACCGTCGGAGTCTCGCCCGACCACC
AGGGCAAGGGTCTGGGCAGCGCCGTCGTGCTCCCCGGAGTGGAGGCGGCCGAGCGCGCCGGGGTGCCCGC
CTTCCTGGAGACCTCCGCGCCCCGCAACCTCCCCTTCTACGAGCGGCTCGGCTTCACCGTCACCGCCGAC
GTCGAGGTGCCCGAAGGACCGCGCACCTGGTGCATGACCCGCAAGCCCGGTGCCTGAACGCGTTAAGTCG
ACAATCAACCTCTGGATTACAAAATTTGTGAAAGATTGACTGGTATTCTTAACTATGTTGCTCCTTTTAC
GCTATGTGGATACGCTGCTTTAATGCCTTTGTATCATGCTATTGCTTCCCGTATGGCTTTCATTTTCTCC
TCCTTGTATAAATCCTGGTTGCTGTCTCTTTATGAGGAGTTGTGGCCCGTTGTCAGGCAACGTGGCGTGG
TGTGCACTGTGTTTGCTGACGCAACCCCCACTGGTTGGGGCATTGCCACCACCTGTCAGCTCCTTTCCGG
GACTTTCGCTTTCCCCCTCCCTATTGCCACGGCGGAACTCATCGCCGCCTGCCTTGCCCGCTGCTGGACA
GGGGCTCGGCTGTTGGGCACTGACAATTCCGTGGTGTTGTCGGGGAAATCATCGTCCTTTCCTTGGCTGC
TCGCCTGTGTTGCCACCTGGATTCTGCGCGGGACGTCCTTCTGCTACGTCCCTTCGGCCCTCAATCCAGC
GGACCTTCCTTCCCGCGGCCTGCTGCCGGCTCTGCGGCCTCTTCCGCGTCTTCGCCTTCGCCCTCAGACG
AGTCGGATCTCCCTTTGGGCCGCCTCCCCGCGTCGACTTTAAGACCAATGACTTACAAGGCAGCTGTAGA
TCTTAGCCACTTTTTAAAAGAAAAGGGGGGACTGGAAGGGCTAATTCACTCCCAACGAAGACAAGATCTG
CTTTTTGCTTGTACTGGGTCTCTCTGGTTAGACCAGATCTGAGCCTGGGAGCTCTCTGGCTAACTAGGGA
ACCCACTGCTTAAGCCTCAATAAAGCTTGCCTTGAGTGCTTCAAGTAGTGTGTGCCCGTCTGTTGTGTGA
CTCTGGTAACTAGAGATCCCTCAGACCCTTTTAGTCAGTGTGGAAAATCTCTAGCAGTACGTATAGTAGT
TCATGTCATCTTATTATTCAGTATTTATAACTTGCAAAGAAATGAATATCAGAGAGTGAGAGGAACTTGT
TTATTGCAGCTTATAATGGTTACAAATAAAGCAATAGCATCACAAATTTCACAAATAAAGCATTTTTTTC
ACTGCATTCTAGTTGTGGTTTGTCCAAACTCATCAATGTATCTTATCATGTCTGGCTCTAGCTATCCCGC
CCCTAACTCCGCCCATCCCGCCCCTAACTCCGCCCAGTTCCGCCCATTCTCCGCCCCATGGCTGACTAAT
TTTTTTTATTTATGCAGAGGCCGAGGCCGCCTCGGCCTCTGAGCTATTCCAGAAGTAGTGAGGAGGCTTT
TTTGGAGGCCTAGGGACGTACCCAATTCGCCCTATAGTGAGTCGTATTACGCGCGCTCACTGGCCGTCGT
TTTACAACGTCGTGACTGGGAAAACCCTGGCGTTACCCAACTTAATCGCCTTGCAGCACATCCCCCTTTC
GCCAGCTGGCGTAATAGCGAAGAGGCCCGCACCGATCGCCCTTCCCAACAGTTGCGCAGCCTGAATGGCG
AATGGG
[124 nt withheld, positions 3367-3490]
C
[91 nt withheld, positions 3492-3582]
A
[49 nt withheld, positions 3584-3632]
CCTTTGACGTTGGAGTCCACGTTCTTT
[37 nt withheld, positions 3660-3696]
ACCCTATCTCGGTCTATTCTTTTGATTTATAAGGGATTTTGCCGATTTCGGCCTATTGGTTAAAAAATGA
GCTGATTTAACAAAAATTTAACGCGAATTTTAACAAAATATTAACGCTTACAATTTAGGTGGCACTTTTC
GGGGAAATGTGCGCGGAACCCCTATTTGTTTATTTTTCTAAATACATTCAAATATGTATCCGCTCATGAG
ACAATAACCCTGATAAATGCTTCAATAATATTGAAAAAGGAAGAGTATGAGTATTCAACATTTCCGTGTC
GCCCTTATTCCCTTTTTTGCGGCATTTTGCCTTCCTGTTTTTGCTCACCCAGAAACGCTGGTGAAAGTAA
AAGATGCTGAAGATCAGTTGGGTGCACGAGTGGGTTACATCGAACTGGATCTCAACAGCGGTAAGATCCT
TGAGAGTTTTCGCCCCGAAGAACGTTTTCCAATGATGAGCACTTTTAAAGTTCTGCTATGTGGCGCGGTA
TTATCCCGTATTGACGCCGGGCAAGAGCAACTCGGTCGCCGCATACACTATTCTCAGAATGACTTGGTTG
AGTACTCACCAGTCACAGAAAAGCATCTTACGGATGGCATGACAGTAAGAGAATTATGCAGTGCTGCCAT
AACCATGAGTGATAACACTGCGGCCAACTTACTTCTGACAACGATCGGAGGACCGAAGGAGCTAACCGCT
TTTTTGCACAACATGGGGGATCATGTAACTCGCCTTGATCGTTGGGAACCGGAGCTGAATGAAGCCATAC
CAAACGACGAGCGTGACACCACGATGCCTGTAGCAATGGCAACAACGTTGCGCAAACTATTAACTGGCGA
ACTACTTACTCTAGCTTCCCGGCAACAATTAATAGACTGGATGGAGGCGGATAAAGTTGCAGGACCACTT
CTGCGCTCGGCCCTTCCGGCTGGCTGGTTTATTGCTGATAAATCTGGAGCCGGTGAGCGTGGGTCTCGCG
GTATCATTGCAGCACTGGGGCCAGATGGTAAGCCCTCCCGTATCGTAGTTATCTACACGACGGGGAGTCA
GGCAACTATGGATGAACGAAATAGACAGATCGCTGAGATAGGTGCCTCACTGATTAAGCATTGGTAACTG
TCAGACCAAGTTTACTCATATATACTTTAGATTGATTTAAAACTTCATTTTTAATTTAAAAGGATCTAGG
TGAAGATCCTTTTTGATAATCTCATGACCAAAATCCCTTAACGTGAGTTTTCGTTCCACTGAGCGTCAGA
CCCCGTAGAAAAGATCAAAGGATCTTCTTGAGATCCTTTTTTTCTGCGCGTAATCTGCTGCTTGCAAACA
AAAAAACCACCGCTACCAGCGGTGGTTTGTTTGCCGGATCAAGAGCTACCAACTCTTTTTCCGAAGGTAA
CTGGCTTCAGCAGAGCGCAGATACCAAATACTGTTCTTCTAGTGTAGCCGTAGTTAGGCCACCACTTCAA
GAACTCTGTAGCACCGCCTACATACCTCGCTCTGCTAATCCTGTTACCAGTGGCTGCTGCCAGTGGCGAT
AAGTCGTGTCTTACCGGGTTGGACTCAAGACGATAGTTACCGGATAAGGCGCAGCGGTCGGGCTGAACGG
GGGGTTCGTGCACACAGCCCAGCTTGGAGCGAACGACCTACACCGAACTGAGATACCTACAGCGTGAGCT
ATGAGAAAGCGCCACGCTTCCCGAAGGGAGAAAGGCGGACAGGTATCCGGTAAGCGGCAGGGTCGGAACA
GGAGAGCGCACGAGGGAGCTTCCAGGGGGAAACGCCTGGTATCTTTATAGTCCTGTCGGGTTTCGCCACC
TCTGACTTGAGCGTCGATTTTTGTGATGCTCGTCAGGGGGGCGGAGCCTATGGAAAAACGCCAGCAACGC
GGCCTTTTTACGGTTCCTGGCCTTTTGCTGGCCTTTTGCTCACATGTTCTTTCCTGCGTTATCCCCTGAT
TCTGTGGATAACCGTATTACCGCCTTTGAGTGAGCTGATACCGCTCGCCGCAGCCGAACGACCGAGCGCA
GCGAGTCAGTGAGCGAGGAAGCGGAAGAGCGCCCAATACGCAAACCGCCTCTCCCCGCGCGTTGGCCGAT
TCATTAATGCAGCTGGCACGACAGGTTTCCCGACTGGAAAGCGGGCAGTGAGCGCAACGCAATTAATGTG
AGTTAGCTCACTCATTAGGCACCCCAGGCTTTACACTTTATGCTTCCGGCTCGTATGTTGTGTGGAATTG
TGAGCGGATAACAATTTCACACAGGAAACAGCTATGACCATGATTACGCCAAGCGCGCAATTAACCCTCA
CTAAAGGGAACAAAAGCTGGAGCTGCAAGCTTAATGTAGTCTTATGCAATACTCTTGTAGTCTTGCAACA
TGGTAACGATGAGTTAGCAACATGCCTTACAAGGAGAGAAAAAGCACCGTGCATGCCGATTGGTGGAAGT
AAGGTGGTACGATCGTGCCTTATTAGGAAGGCAACAGACGGGTCTGACATGGATTGGACGAACCACTGAA
TTGCCGCATTGCAGAGATATTGTATTTAAGTGCCTAGCTCGATACATAAACGGGTCTCTCTGGTTAGACC
AGATCTGAGCCTGGGAGCTCTCTGGCTAACTAGGGAACCCACTGCTTAAGCCTCAATAAAGCTTGCCTTG
AGTGCTTCAAGTAGTGTGTGCCCGTCTGTTGTGTGACTCTGGTAACTAGAGATCCCTCAGACCCTTTTAG
TCAGTGTGGAAAATCTCTAGCAGTGGCGCCCGAACAGGGACTTGAAAGCGAAAGGGAAACCAGAGGAGCT
CTCTCGACGCAGGACTCGGCTTGCTGAAGCGCGCACGGCAAGAGGCGAGGGGCGGCGACTGGTGAGTACG
CCAAAAATTTTGACTAGCGGAGGCTAGAAGGAGAGAGATGGGTGCGAGAGCGTCAGTATTAAGCGGGGGA
GAATTAGATCGCGATGGGAAAAAATTCGGTTAAGGCCAGGGGGAAAGAAAAAATATAAATTAAAACATAT
AGTATGGGCAAGCAGGGAGCTAGAACGATTCGCAGTTAATCCTGGCCTGTTAGAAACATCAGAAGGCTGT
AGACAAATACTGGGACAGCTACAACCATCCCTTCAGACAGGATCAGAAGAACTTAGATCATTATATAATA
CAGTAGCAACCCTCTATTGTGTGCATCAAAGGATAGAGATAAAAGACACCAAGGAAGCTTTAGACAAGAT
AGAGGAAGAGCAAAACAAAAGTAAGACCACCGCACAGCAAGCGGCCGCTGATCTTCAGACCTGGAGGAGG
AGATATGAGGGACAATTGGAGAAGTGAATTATATAAATATAAAGTAGTAAAAATTGAACCATTAGGAGTA
GCACCCACCAAGGCAAAGAGAAGAGTGGTGCAGAGAGAAAAAAGAGCAGTGGGAATAGGAGCTTTGTTCC
TTGGGTTCTTGGGAGCAGCAGGAAGCACTATGGGCGCAGCGTCAATGACGCTGACGGTACAGGCCAGACA
ATTATTGTCTGGTATAGTGCAGCAGCAGAACAATTTGCTGAGGGCTATTGAGGCGCAACAGCATCTGTTG
CAACTCACAGTCTGGGGCATCAAGCAGCTCCAGGCAAGAATCCTGGCTGTGGAAAGATACCTAAAGGATC
AACAGCTCCTGGGGATTTGGGGTTGCTCTGGAAAACTCATTTGCACCACTGCTGTGCCTTGGAATGCTAG
TTGGAGTAATAAATCTCTGGAACAGATTTGGAATCACACGACCTGGATGGAGTGGGACAGAGAAATTAAC
AATTACACAAGCTTAATACACTCCTTAATTGAAGAATCGCAAAACCAGCAAGAAAAGAATGAACAAGAAT
TATTGGAATTAGATAAATGGGCAAGTTTGTGGAATTGGTTTAACATAACAAATTGGCTGTGGTATATAAA
ATTATTCATAATGATAGTAGGAGGCTTGGTAGGTTTAAGAATAGTTTTTGCTGTACTTTCTATAGTGAAT
AGAGTTAGGCAGGGATATTCACCATTATCGTTTCAGACCCACCTCCCAACCCCGAGGGGACCCAGAGAGG
GCCTATTTCCCATGATTCCTTCATATTTGCATATACGATACAAGGCTGTTAGAGAGATAATTAGAATTAA
TTTGACTGTAAACACAAAGATATTAGTACAAAATACGTGACGTAGAAAGTAATAATTTCTTGGGTAGTTT
GCAGTTTTAAAATTATGTTTTAAAATGGACTATCATATGCTTACCGTAACTTGAAAGTATTTCGATTTCT
TGGCTTTATATATCTTGTGGAAAGGACGAAACACCGCAGTGGCCGTCACCACATAGGTTTTAGAGCTAGA
AATAGCAAGTTAAAATAAGGCTAGTCCGTTATCAACTTGAAAAAGTGGCACCGAGTCGGTGCTTTTTTAA
GCTTGGCGTAACTAGATCTTGAGACAAATGGCAGTATTCATCCACAATTTTAAAAGAAAAGGGGGGATTG
GGGGGTACAGTGCAGGGGAAAGAATAGTAGACATAATAGCAACAGACATACAAACTAAAGAATTACAAAA
ACAAATTACAAAAATTCAAAATTTTCGGGTTTATTACAGGGACAGCAGAGATCCACTTTGGCGCCGGCTC
GAGGGGG
