>Addgene plasmid #76013 | MAP3K6 gRNA (BRDN0001144737) | depositor partial sequence | sequence record 143473 | Target Sequence
CAGTGGCCGTCACCACATAG
