>Addgene plasmid #76013 | MAP3K6 gRNA (BRDN0001144737) | addgene partial sequence | sequence record 185011 | hU6-F
TAGAAAGTAATAATTTCTTGGGTAGTTTGCAGTTTTAAAATTATGTTTTAAAATGGACTATCATATGCTT
ACCGTAACTTGAAAGTATTTCGATTTCTTGGCTTTATATATCTTGTGGAAAGGACGAAACACCGCAGTGG
CCGTCACCACATAGGTTTTAGAGCTAGAAATAGCAAGTTAAAATAAGGCTAGTCCGTTATCAACTTGAAA
AAGTGGCACCGAGTCGGTGCTTTTTTAAGCTTGGCGTAACTAGATCTTGAGACAAATGGCAGTATTCATC
CACAATTTTAAAAGAAAAGGGGGGATTGGGGGGTACAGTGCAGGGGAAAGAATAGTAGACATAATAGCAA
CAGACATACAAACTAAAGAATTACAAAAACAAATTACAAAAATTCAAAATTTTCGGGTTTATTACAGGGA
CAGCAGAGATCCACTTTGGCGCCGGCTCGAGGGGGCCCGGGTGCAAAGATGGATAAAGTTTTAAACAGAG
AGGAATCTTTGCAGCTAATGGACCTTCTAGGTCTTGAAAGGAGTGGGAATTGGCTCCGGTGCCCGTCAGT
GGGCAGAGCG
